>Addgene plasmid #222061 | pVP231 | addgene full sequence | sequence record 437937 | Addgene NGS Result
GACGAAAGGGCCTCGTGATACGCCTATTTTTATAGGTTAATGTCATGATAATAATGGTTTCTTAGACGTC
AGGTGGCACTTTTCGGGGAAATGTGCGCGGAACCCCTATTTGTTTATTTTTCTAAATACATTCAAATATG
TATCCGCTCATGAGACAATAACCCTGATAAATGCTTCAATAATATTGAAAAAGGAAGAGTATGAGTATTC
AACATTTCCGTGTCGCCCTTATTCCCTTTTTTGCGGCATTTTGCCTTCCTGTTTTTGCTCACCCAGAAAC
GCTGGTGAAAGTAAAAGATGCTGAAGATCAGTTGGGTGCACGAGTGGGTTACATCGAACTGGATCTCAAC
AGCGGTAAGATCCTTGAGAGTTTTCGCCCCGAAGAACGTTTTCCAATGATGAGCACTTTTAAAGTTCTGC
TATGTGGCGCGGTATTATCCCGTATTGACGCCGGGCAAGAGCAACTCGGTCGCCGCATACACTATTCTCA
GAATGACTTGGTTGAGTACTCACCAGTCACAGAAAAGCATCTTACGGATGGCATGACAGTAAGAGAATTA
TGCAGTGCTGCCATAACCATGAGTGATAACACTGCGGCCAACTTACTTCTGACAACGATCGGAGGACCGA
AGGAGCTAACCGCTTTTTTGCACAACATGGGGGATCATGTAACTCGCCTTGATCGTTGGGAACCGGAGCT
GAATGAAGCCATACCAAACGACGAGCGTGACACCACGATGCCTGTAGCAATGGCAACAACGTTGCGCAAA
CTATTAACTGGCGAACTACTTACTCTAGCTTCCCGGCAACAATTAATAGACTGGATGGAGGCGGATAAAG
TTGCAGGACCACTTCTGCGCTCGGCCCTTCCGGCTGGCTGGTTTATTGCTGATAAATCTGGAGCCGGTGA
GCGTGGCTCTCGAGGTATCATTGCAGCACTGGGGCCAGATGGTAAGCCCTCCCGTATCGTAGTTATCTAC
ACGACGGGGAGTCAGGCAACTATGGATGAACGAAATAGACAGATCGCTGAGATAGGTGCCTCACTGATTA
AGCATTGGTAACTGTCAGACCAAGTTTACTCATATATACTTTAGATTGATTTAAAACTTCATTTTTAATT
TAAAAGGATCTAGGTGAAGATCCTTTTTGATAATCTCATGACCAAAATCCCTTAACGTGAGTTTTCGTTC
CACTGAGCGTCAGACCCCGTAGAAAAGATCAAAGGATCTTCTTGAGATCCTTTTTTTCTGCGCGTAATCT
GCTGCTTGCAAACAAAAAAACCACCGCTACCAGCGGTGGTTTGTTTGCCGGATCAAGAGCTACCAACTCT
TTTTCCGAAGGTAACTGGCTTCAGCAGAGCGCAGATACCAAATACTGTTCTTCTAGTGTAGCCGTAGTTA
GGCCACCACTTCAAGAACTCTGTAGCACCGCCTACATACCTCGCTCTGCTAATCCTGTTACCAGTGGCTG
CTGCCAGTGGCGATAAGTCGTGTCTTACCGGGTTGGACTCAAGACGATAGTTACCGGATAAGGCGCAGCG
GTCGGGCTGAACGGGGGGTTCGTGCACACAGCCCAGCTTGGAGCGAACGACCTACACCGAACTGAGATAC
CTACAGCGTGAGCTATGAGAAAGCGCCACGCTTCCCGAAGGGAGAAAGGCGGACAGGTATCCGGTAAGCG
GCAGGGTCGGAACAGGAGAGCGCACGAGGGAGCTTCCAGGGGGAAACGCCTGGTATCTTTATAGTCCTGT
CGGGTTTCGCCACCTCTGACTTGAGCGTCGATTTTTGTGATGCTCGTCAGGGGGGCGGAGCCTATGGAAA
AACGCCAGCAACGCGGCCTTTTTACGGTTCCTGGCCTTTTGCTGGCCTTTTGCTCACATGTTCTTTCCTG
CGTTATCCCCTGATTCTGTGGATAACCGTATTACCGCCTTTGAGTGAGCTGATACCGCTCGCCGCAGCCG
AACGACCGAGCGCAGCGAGTCAGTGAGCGAGGAAGCGGAAGAGCGCCCAATACGCAAACCGCCTCTCCCC
GCGCGTTGGCCGATTCATTAATGCAGCTGGCACGACAGGTTTCCCGACTGGAAAGCGGGCAGTGAGCGCA
ACGCAATTAATGTGAGTTAGCTCACTCATTAGGCACCCCAGGCTTTACACTTTATGCTTCCGGCTCGTAT
GTTGTGTGGAATTGTGAGCGGATAACAATTTCACACGAGCTATTTAGGTGACACTATAGAAGTGAAGCTT
GGTCTCAGGCTCCTTCATCCTTATCGAAGCTTGCTGCCAATGATTAGGATTATTGCCTGCTGAGACCGAA
TTCTCGCCCTATAGTGAGTCGTATTACCTGGCCGTCGTTTTACAACGTCGTGACTGGGAAAACCCTGGCG
TTACCCAACTTAATCGCCTTGCAGCACATCCCCCTTTCGCCAGCTGGCGTAATAGCGAAGAGGCCCGCAC
CGATCGCCCTTCCCAACAGTTGCGCAGCCTGAATGGCGAATGGCGCCTGATGCGGTATTTTCTCCTTACG
CATCTGTGCGGTATTTCACACCGCATATGGTGCACTCTCAGTACAATCTGCTCTGATGCCGCATAGTTAA
GCCAGCCCCGACACCCGCCAACACCCGCTGACGCGCCCTGACGGGCTTGTCTGCTCCCGGCATCCGCTTA
CAGACAAGCTGTGACCGTCTCCGGGAGCTGCATGTGTCAGAGGTTTTCACCGTCATCACCGAAACGCGCG
A
Features (pLannotate 1.2.2; 12 found; start..end, strand, type, name):
     96..200     +  promoter       AmpR promoter: bla
    201..1061    +  CDS            AmpR: β-lactamase; bla; confers resistance to ampicillin, carbenicillin, and related antibiotics
   1232..1820    +  rep_origin     ori: high-copy-number ColE1/pMB1/pBR322/pUC origin of replication
   2003..2095    +  CDS            lacI (fragment): lac repressor; lacI; The lac repressor binds to the lac operator to inhibit transcription in E. coli. This inhibition can be relieved by adding lactose or isopropyl-β-D-thiogalactopyranoside (IPTG).
   2108..2129    +  protein_bind   CAP binding site: CAP binding activates transcription in the presence of cAMP. E. coli catabolite activator protein
   2144..2174    +  promoter       lac promoter: promoter for the E. coli lac operon
   2182..2198    +  protein_bind   lac operator: The lac repressor binds to the lac operator to inhibit transcription in E. coli. This inhibition can be relieved by adding lactose or isopropyl-β-D-thiogalactopyranoside (IPTG). lac repressor encoded by lacI
   2212..2230    +  promoter       SP6 promoter: promoter for bacteriophage SP6 RNA polymerase
   2318..2336    -  promoter       T7 promoter: promoter for bacteriophage T7 RNA polymerase
   2338..2490    +  CDS            lacZα (fragment): LacZα fragment of β-galactosidase; lacZ fragment
   2496..2595    -  misc_feature   bom (fragment): basis of mobility region from pBR322
   2697..1       -  CDS            rop (fragment) (across the origin): Rop protein, which maintains plasmids at low copy number; rop
