[The description below was written by a language model from this plasmid's Addgene catalogue record and pLannotate feature annotations shown in this document.]
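Description:
pVP231 is a small (about 2.7 kb) GreenGate-compatible entry module built on the pGGC000 backbone and assembled by Golden Gate cloning. It belongs to the MultiGreen extension of the GreenGate plant cloning system. It is described as a "CE bridge" module carrying a synthetic filler sequence. The name implies that the filler is flanked by the C and E overhangs, so one neutral part would span the positions normally filled by separate modules, letting an assembly proceed when those slots are not needed. The record does not spell out the overhangs or the length and composition of the filler, and the feature table does not annotate it. By position, the insert most likely sits in the short unannotated interval between the SP6 and T7 promoters.

The plasmid is propagated in E. coli as a high-copy vector. It carries a ColE1/pUC-type origin of replication and a β-lactamase gene, driven by its own bla promoter, for ampicillin selection. The other annotated elements are remnants of the pUC-style cloning vector from which the backbone derives. These include a lacI fragment, the CAP binding site, the lac promoter and operator, a lacZα fragment, and partial bom and rop sequences. The opposing SP6 and T7 phage promoters bracket the cloning site and commonly serve as sequencing or in vitro transcription handles in such backbones.

No plant promoter, coding sequence, terminator or plant selection marker is present. The construct has no expression function of its own and acts purely as a structural spacer part for modular assembly into GreenGate destination vectors.
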