Addgene plasmid #222061: pVP231
Purpose: GreenGate CE bridge module containing filler sequence.
Depositing lab: Wayne Parrott. Depositing organization: University of Georgia. Publication: MultiGreen: A multiplexing architecture for GreenGate cloning. Pennetti VJ, LaFayette PR, Parrott WA. PLoS One. 2024 Sep 18;19(9):e0306008. doi: 10.1371/journal.pone.0306008. eCollection 2024. PubMed 39292669.
Backbone
  Vector backbone: pGGC000
  Vector type: Synthetic Biology ; GreenGate compatible cloning vector
Growth in bacteria
  Bacterial resistance: Ampicillin, 100 μg/mL
  Growth temperature: 37°C
  Growth strain: DH5alpha
  Copy number: High Copy
Gene/Insert
  Gene/Insert name: Filler
  Species: Synthetic
  Cloning method: Golden Gate
  Sequencing primers: 5′ n/a
Terms and licenses: Academic/Nonprofit Terms; Industry Terms
How to cite: pVP231 was a gift from Wayne Parrott (Addgene plasmid # 222061 ; http://n2t.net/addgene:222061 ; RRID:Addgene_222061)
